Addgene plasmid #173290: RVD-CA7
Purpose: One-step assembly of custom RVD arrays to construct DdCBE, TALE, etc.
Depositing lab: Bin Shen. Depositing organization: Nanjing Medical University. Publication: Precision modeling of mitochondrial diseases in zebrafish via DdCBE-mediated mtDNA base editing. Guo J, Zhang X, Chen X, Sun H, Dai Y, Wang J, Qian X, Tan L, Lou X, Shen B. Cell Discov. 2021 Sep 3;7(1):78. doi: 10.1038/s41421-021-00307-9. PubMed 34480028.
Backbone
  Vector backbone: TetR T vector
  Vector type: Unspecified
Growth in bacteria
  Bacterial resistance: Tetracycline, 10 μg/mL
  Growth temperature: 37°C
  Growth strain: DH5alpha
  Copy number: High Copy
Gene/Insert
  Gene/Insert name: HD-NI dimer RVD at Position7
  Species: Synthetic
  Mutation: no
  Cloning method: Restriction Enzyme; 5′ cloning site Unknown (unknown if destroyed)
Terms and licenses: Academic/Nonprofit Terms; Industry Terms: Not Available to Industry
Depositor comments: RVD is inserted into TA site of TetR T vector
How to cite: RVD-CA7 was a gift from Bin Shen (Addgene plasmid # 173290 ; http://n2t.net/addgene:173290 ; RRID:Addgene_173290)
