[The description below was written by a language model from this plasmid's Addgene catalogue record and pLannotate feature annotations shown in this document.]
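Description:
RVD-CA7 is a small (about 2.6 kb) bacterial module plasmid from a library designed for one-step assembly of custom TALE repeat arrays, used to build DdCBE mitochondrial base editors, TALEs and related programmable DNA-binding proteins. Its backbone is listed as a "TetR T vector", a minimal TA-cloning vector. It is maintained at high copy in E. coli through a ColE1/pUC-type origin and selected with tetracycline, conferred by the tetracycline efflux protein gene (TcR) driven by its native tet promoter. The annotation also picks up short fragments matching an RSF origin and a kanamycin resistance gene. These are partial remnants and are unlikely to be functional. A T7 promoter spans the sequence numbering origin next to the cloning region.

The payload is a synthetic dimer of two TALE repeat units carrying the repeat-variable diresidues HD and NI, inserted at the TA site of the vector and designated for position 7 of the assembly scheme. In the standard TALE code, HD recognises cytosine and NI recognises adenine, which matches the "CA" in the plasmid name, so this module contributes a CA dinucleotide to the target sequence read by the finished array. The insert itself is not annotated in the feature table, which covers only backbone elements. It presumably lies in the unannotated stretch upstream of the origin. The record does not state the flanking restriction sites or overhangs used for ordered assembly. No eukaryotic expression elements are present, so the plasmid serves purely as a donor part to be combined with the other positional dimer modules. In the associated work, the assembled arrays were used in DdCBEs to edit mitochondrial DNA and model mitochondrial diseases in zebrafish.
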