Features (pLannotate 1.2.2; 6 found; start..end, strand, type, name):
    440..1028    +  rep_origin     ori: high-copy-number ColE1/pMB1/pBR322/pUC origin of replication
   1100..1139    -  rep_origin     RSF ori (fragment): Plasmids containing the RSF 1030 origin of replication can be propagated in E. coli cells that contain additional plasmids with compatible origins.
   1155..1183    +  promoter       tet promoter: E. coli promoter for tetracycline efflux protein gene
   1231..2421    +  CDS            TcR: tetracycline efflux protein; tet; confers resistance to tetracycline
   2519..2593    +  CDS            KanR (fragment): aminoglycoside phosphotransferase; aphA-3; confers resistance to kanamycin
   2596..11      -  promoter       T7 promoter (across the origin): promoter for bacteriophage T7 RNA polymerase
>Addgene plasmid #173290 | RVD-CA7 | addgene full sequence | sequence record 354630 | Addgene NGS Result
GAGTCGTATTACATGGTCATAGCTGTTTCCTGGCAGCTCTGGCCCGTGTCTCAAAATCTCTGATGTTACA
TTGCACAAGATAAAAATATATCATCATGCCTCCTCTAGACCAAAGCTGGTCTCGAGCCAGTCATGACGGT
GGCAAACAGGCTCTTGAAACCGTCCAACGCCTTCTACCAGTTCTCTGTCAAGCCCACGGACTAACCCCAG
CGCAAGTTGTAGCGATTGCTAGTAATATTGGTGGCAAACAGGCTCTTGAGACGGTTCAGCGCCTCCTTCC
AGTTCTCTGTCAAGCCCACGGACTCACCCCAGATCAAGTTGTAGCGATTGCAAGTTGAGACCATATCTGG
TCGAGCCACCCATGACCAAAATCCCTTAACGTGAGTTACGCGTCGTTCCACTGAGCGTCAGACCCCGTAG
AAAAGATCAAAGGATCTTCTTGAGATCCTTTTTTTCTGCGCGTAATCTGCTGCTTGCAAACAAAAAAACC
ACCGCTACCAGCGGTGGTTTGTTTGCCGGATCAAGAGCTACCAACTCTTTTTCCGAAGGTAACTGGCTTC
AGCAGAGCGCAGATACCAAATACTGTTCTTCTAGTGTAGCCGTAGTTAGGCCACCACTTCAAGAACTCTG
TAGCACCGCCTACATACCTCGCTCTGCTAATCCTGTTACCAGTGGCTGCTGCCAGTGGCGATAAGTCGTG
TCTTACCGGGTTGGACTCAAGACGATAGTTACCGGATAAGGCGCAGCGGTCGGGCTGAACGGGGGGTTCG
TGCACACAGCCCAGCTTGGAGCGAACGACCTACACCGAACTGAGATACCTACAGCGTGAGCTATGAGAAA
GCGCCACGCTTCCCGAAGGGAGAAAGGCGGACAGGTATCCGGTAAGCGGCAGGGTCGGAACAGGAGAGCG
CACGAGGGAGCTTCCAGGGGGAAACGCCTGGTATCTTTATAGTCCTGTCGGGTTTCGCCACCTCTGACTT
GAGCGTCGATTTTTGTGATGCTCGTCAGGGGGGCGGAGCCTATGGAAAAACGCCAGCAACGCGGCCTTTT
TACGGTTCCTGGCCTTTTGCTGGCCTTTTGCTCACATGTTCTTTCCTGCGTTATCCACAGAATCAGGGGA
TAACGCAGGAAAGAACATGAATTAATTCTCATGTTTGACAGCTTATCATCGATTAGCTTTAATGCGGTAG
TTTATCACAGTTAAATTGCTAACGCAGTCAGGCACCGTGTATGAAATCTAACAATGCGCTCATCGTCATC
CTCGGCACCGTCACCCTGGATGCTGTAGGCATAGGCTTGGTTATGCCGGTACTGCCGGGCCTCTTGCGGG
ATATCGTCCATTCCGACAGCATCGCCAGTCACTATGGCGTGCTGCTAGCGCTATATGCGTTGATGCAATT
TCTATGCGCACCCGTTCTCGGAGCACTGTCCGACCGCTTTGGCCGCCGCCCAGTCCTGCTCGCTTCGCTA
CTTGGAGCCACTATCGACTACGCGATCATGGCGACCACACCCGTCCTGTGGATTCTCTACGCCGGACGCA
TCGTGGCCGGCATCACCGGCGCCACAGGTGCGGTTGCTGGCGCCTATATCGCCGACATCACCGATGGGGA
AGATCGGGCTCGCCACTTCGGGCTCATGAGCGCTTGTTTCGGCGTGGGTATGGTGGCAGGCCCCGTGGCC
GGGGGACTGTTGGGCGCCATCTCCTTACATGCACCATTCCTTGCGGCGGCGGTGCTCAACGGCCTCAACC
TACTACTGGGCTGCTTCCTAATGCAGGAGTCGCATAAGGGAGAGCGCCGACCCATGCCCTTGAGAGCCTT
CAACCCAGTCAGCTCCTTCCGGTGGGCGCGGGGCATGACTATCGTCGCCGCACTTATGACTGTCTTCTTT
ATCATGCAACTCGTAGGACAGGTGCCGGCAGCGCTCTGGGTCATTTTCGGCGAGGACCGCTTTCGCTGGA
GCGCGACGATGATCGGCCTGTCGCTTGCGGTATTCGGAATCTTGCACGCCCTCGCTCAAGCCTTCGTCAC
TGGTCCCGCCACCAAACGTTTCGGCGAGAAGCAGGCCATTATCGCCGGCATGGCGGCCGACGCGCTGGGC
TACGTCTTGCTGGCGTTCGCGACGCGAGGCTGGATGGCCTTCCCCATTATGATTCTTCTCGCTTCCGGCG
GCATCGGGATGCCCGCGTTGCAGGCCATGCTGTCCAGGCAGGTAGATGACGACCATCAGGGACAGCTTCA
AGGATCGCTCGCGGCTCTTACCAGCCTAACTTCGATCATTGGACCGCTGATCGTCACGGCGATTTATGCC
GCCTCGGCGAGCACATGGAACGGGTTGGCATGGATTGTAGGCGCCGCCCTATACCTTGTCTGCCTCCCCG
CGTTGCGTCGCGGTGCATGGAGCCGGGCCACCTCGACCTGAATGGAAGCCGGCGGCACCTCGCTAACGGA
TTCACCACTCCAAGAATTGGAGCCAATCAATTCTTGCGGAGAACTGTGAATGCGCAAACCAACCCTTGAT
CGGGGAAGAACAGTATGTCGAGCTATTTTTTGACTTACTGGGGATCAAGCCTGATTGGGAGAAAATAAAA
TATCCCCTATAGT
