>Addgene plasmid #173290 | RVD-CA7 | depositor partial sequence | sequence record 336245 | RVD flanked by two Bsa I sites
GGTCTCGAGCCAGTCATGACGGTGGCAAACAGGCTCTTGAAACCGTCCAACGCCTTCTACCAGTTCTCTG
TCAAGCCCACGGACTAACCCCAGCGCAAGTTGTAGCGATTGCTAGTAATATTGGTGGCAAACAGGCTCTT
GAGACGGTTCAGCGCCTCCTTCCAGTTCTCTGTCAAGCCCACGGACTCACCCCAGATCAAGTTGTAGCGA
TTGCAAGTTGAGACC
